>Addgene plasmid #216672 | pET-hisM5RT | addgene full sequence | sequence record 429704 | Addgene NGS Result
TTCTCATGTTTGACAGCTTATCATCGATAAGCTTTAATGCGGTAGTTTATCACAGTTAAATTGCTAACGC
AGTCAGGCACCGTGTATGAAATCTAACAATGCGCTCATCGTCATCCTCGGCACCGTCACCCTGGATGCTG
TAGGCATAGGCTTGGTTATGCCGGTACTGCCGGGCCTCTTGCGGGATATCGTCCATTCCGACAGCATCGC
CAGTCACTATGGCGTGCTGCTAGCGCTATATGCGTTGATGCAATTTCTATGCGCACCCGTTCTCGGAGCA
CTGTCCGACCGCTTTGGCCGCCGCCCAGTCCTGCTCGCTTCGCTACTTGGAGCCACTATCGACTACGCGA
TCATGGCGACCACACCCGTCCTGTGGATATCCGGATATAGTTCCTCCTTTCAGCAAAAAACCCCTCAAGA
CCCGTTTAGAGGCCCCAAGGGGTTATGCTAGTTATTGCTCAGCGGTGGCAGCAGCCAACTCAGCTTCCTT
TCGGGCTTTGTTAGCAGCCGGATCCTTAATTAATTAAGCGGGAATTGGGTGATGAATTTTCTATGAGGAG
GGTAGAGGTGTCTGGAGTCTCTGTGATGGCTGCCTTTCGGGCCGCTTGGTCAGCCATCCGGTTGCCTCTA
GCCTCGGCGCTGTGTCCCTTTTGATGTCCTGGACAATGGATTATGCTAAGTCTTTTGGGCAGAAAGAGGG
CTTTTAGTAGGGCCAAGATCTCGTCTTTATTTTTGATCTCTTTGCCTTTTGATGTGAGCCACCCACGCCT
TCTGTATATTTCTCCATGGATATGGGCAGTAGCAAAAGCATAACGGCTATTAGTATAAACATTTAGCTTC
TTACCTTCTGCCATCTTTAGGGCCTGGGTGAGTGCTATCAGTTCAGCCCGCTGAGCGGATGTCCCGGCTG
GCAGGGCTTTAGCCCAGATTACCTCGGTCTCGGTGGTCACCGCAGCTCCCGCCTTACGCTGTCCCTCTTG
TAAGAGACTGCTTCCACCCGTGTACCAGGTGTGGTCGGCGTCTGGGAGCGGCTGGTCCGTTAGGTCGGGT
CGGGTTCCGTGGGCTTCGGCCAGGATATCAAGGCAGTTGTGTTGCAGCCCTTCCTCAGGCAGTGGGAGCA
GCGTAGCCGGGTTCAGGGCTACCACCGGTCCGAACTGGACCCGGTCCGTGTCCAAAAGCAAGGCCTGATA
GTGAGTCATCCGGGCGTTGGAAAGCCAGCGGTCGGGGGGTTGTTTGACTAGTGCCTCTACTGCATGGGGG
GCCAGAATGACTAGTGGCTGTCCCATGGTTAGCTTGCCTGCATCCTTTGTCAGTACGGCAATGGCTGCTA
CCATCCGTAGGCAAGGGGGCCACCCAGCTGCTACTGGGTCTAGCTTTTTGGACAGGTAGGCCACCGGCCG
ACGCCAAGGTCCCAGTTTTTGCGTTAGGACACCTTTGGCGTAGCCCTGCTTCTCGTCGACAAAGAGTTCA
AAGGGCTTAGTCAAATCTGGCAACCCCAGGGCTGGGGCAGTTAGAAGAGCTTGCTTGATTTCTTGATAGG
CCTTTTGTTGGTCTGGGCCCCAATTAAACAGAGTCCCCGGTTTGGTGAGAGGGTACAAGGGGGCTGCCAT
TTCTGCAAACCCAGGGATCCAGAGGCGACAGAAGCCTGCCGTCCCTAGGAACTCCCTTAGTTGTCGAGGG
GTCTTCGGAGTAGGCTGCCCCATCACAGTCTCTTTTCTGGCCTCAGTCAGCCATCTATGACCCTCTTTTA
GAAGATACCCCAGATACTTGACCTGTTTCTGGCAAATTTGGGCTTTCTTGGCCGAGGCCCGATACCCGAG
GTTCCCTAGGGTTTGTAACAGGGCCCGAGTACCTTGTTGGCAGTCTAGCTCAGAAGTGGCGGCCAGCAGT
AAGTCATCCACGTACTGTAGCAGGATCAAGTCTGGGTGCTGGATCCGGAAGTCTGCTAGGTCTCTGTGCA
GTGCCTCATTAAACAGGGTGGGACTGTTTTTGAAACCCTGTGGGAGTCTGGTCCAGGTCAATTGTCCTGA
GATTCCCATCTCTGGATCTCTCCACTCAAAGGCGAAGAGAGGCTGACTGGTGGGGTGGAGTCTCAGGCAG
AAAAAGGCATCCTTTAAATCAAGCACAGTGTACCACTGGTGGGACGGTGGGGGCCCGCTCAAGAGGTTGT
AAGGGTTGGGCACGGTGGGGTGGATGTCTTCCACCCGCTTGTTGACTTCTCTCAGATCCTGGACAGGCCT
ATAATCATTAGTCCCTGGTTTCTTAACGGGTAGCAGGGGCGTGTTCCAGGGGGACTGGCAGGGTACCAGT
ATTCCCTGGTCCAACAGTCTCTGTATGTGGGGCTTGATCCCCAGTCTGGCTTCTTGTGACATGGGGTATT
GTTTTATGGACACGGGGGTAGAGGTTGCTTTCAGAGGTATGATCAGAGGAGCTTGGCGAACTGCCAGTCC
CATGCCCCCGGTTTCCGCCCAGGCCTGAGGAAAATCAGACAGCCATGTGGACCCTAGAGAAACATCTGGC
TCTTTTGAGGTCTCATGTAGCCGATGCTCATCTTCTATATTTAGGGTCATGCCCATGGAACCAGATCCAT
GATGATGGTGGTGGTGCGATCCTCTCATATGTATATCTCCTTCTTAAAGTTAAACAAAATTATTTCTAGA
GGGAAACCGTTGTGGTCTCCCTATAGTGAGTCGTATTAATTTCGCGGGATCGAGATCTCGATCCTCTACG
CCGGACGCATCGTGGCCGGCATCACCGGCGCCACAGGTGCGGTTGCTGGCGCCTATATCGCCGACATCAC
CGATGGGGAAGATCGGGCTCGCCACTTCGGGCTCATGAGCGCTTGTTTCGGCGTGGGTATGGTGGCAGGC
CCCGTGGCCGGGGGACTGTTGGGCGCCATCTCCTTGCATGCACCATTCCTTGCGGCGGCGGTGCTCAACG
GCCTCAACCTACTACTGGGCTGCTTCCTAATGCAGGAGTCGCATAAGGGAGAGCGTCGACCGATGCCCTT
GAGAGCCTTCAACCCAGTCAGCTCCTTCCGGTGGGCGCGGGGCATGACTATCGTCGCCGCACTTATGACT
GTCTTCTTTATCATGCAACTCGTAGGACAGGTGCCGGCAGCGCTCTGGGTCATTTTCGGCGAGGACCGCT
TTCGCTGGAGCGCGACGATGATCGGCCTGTCGCTTGCGGTATTCGGAATCTTGCACGCCCTCGCTCAAGC
CTTCGTCACTGGTCCCGCCACCAAACGTTTCGGCGAGAAGCAGGCCATTATCGCCGGCATGGCGGCCGAC
GCGCTGGGCTACGTCTTGCTGGCGTTCGCGACGCGAGGCTGGATGGCCTTCCCCATTATGATTCTTCTCG
CTTCCGGCGGCATCGGGATGCCCGCGTTGCAGGCCATGCTGTCCAGGCAGGTAGATGACGACCATCAGGG
ACAGCTTCAAGGATCGCTCGCGGCTCTTACCAGCCTAACTTCGATCATTGGACCGCTGATCGTCACGGCG
ATTTATGCCGCCTCGGCGAGCACATGGAACGGGTTGGCATGGATTGTAGGCGCCGCCCTATACCTTGTCT
GCCTCCCCGCGTTGCGTCGCGGTGCATGGAGCCGGGCCACCTCGACCTGAATGGAAGCCGGCGGCACCTC
GCTAACGGATTCACCACTCCAAGAATTGGAGCCAATCAATTCTTGCGGAGAACTGTGAATGCGCAAACCA
ACCCTTGGCAGAACATATCCATCGCGTCCGCCATCTCCAGCAGCCGCACGCGGCGCATCTCGGGCAGCGT
TGGGTCCTGGCCACGGGTGCGCATGATCGTGCTCCTGTCGTTGAGGACCCGGCTAGGCTGGCGGGGTTGC
CTTACTGGTTAGCAGAATGAATCACCGATACGCGAGCGAACGTGAAGCGACTGCTGCTGCAAAACGTCTG
CGACCTGAGCAACAACATGAATGGTCTTCGGTTTCCGTGTTTCGTAAAGTCTGGAAACGCGGAAGTCAGC
GCCCTGCACCATTATGTTCCGGATCTGCATCGCAGGATGCTGCTGGCTACCCTGTGGAACACCTACATCT
GTATTAACGAAGCGCTGGCATTGACCCTGAGTGATTTTTCTCTGGTCCCGCCGCATCCATACCGCCAGTT
GTTTACCCTCACAACGTTCCAGTAACCGGGCATGTTCATCATCAGTAACCCGTATCGTGAGCATCCTCTC
TCGTTTCATCGGTATCATTACCCCCATGAACAGAAATCCCCCTTACACGGAGGCATCAGTGACCAAACAG
GAAAAAACCGCCCTTAACATGGCCCGCTTTATCAGAAGCCAGACATTAACGCTTCTGGAGAAACTCAACG
AGCTGGACGCGGATGAACAGGCAGACATCTGTGAATCGCTTCACGACCACGCTGATGAGCTTTACCGCAG
CTGCCTCGCGCGTTTCGGTGATGACGGTGAAAACCTCTGACACATGCAGCTCCCGGAGACGGTCACAGCT
TGTCTGTAAGCGGATGCCGGGAGCAGACAAGCCCGTCAGGGCGCGTCAGCGGGTGTTGGCGGGTGTCGGG
GCGCAGCCATGACCCAGTCACGTAGCGATAGCGGAGTGTATACTGGCTTAACTATGCGGCATCAGAGCAG
ATTGTACTGAGAGTGCACCATTGCGGTGTGAAATACCGCACAGATGCGTAAGGAGAAAATACCGCATCAG
GCGCTCTTCCGCTTCCTCGCTCACTGACTCGCTGCGCTCGGTCGTTCGGCTGCGGCGAGCGGTATCAGCT
CACTCAAAGGCGGTAATACGGTTATCCACAGAATCAGGGGATAACGCAGGAAAGAACATGTGAGCAAAAG
GCCAGCAAAAGGCCAGGAACCGTAAAAAGGCCGCGTTGCTGGCGTTTTTCCATAGGCTCCGCCCCCCTGA
CGAGCATCACAAAAATCGACGCTCAAGTCAGAGGTGGCGAAACCCGACAGGACTATAAAGATACCAGGCG
TTTCCCCCTGGAAGCTCCCTCGTGCGCTCTCCTGTTCCGACCCTGCCGCTTACCGGATACCTGTCCGCCT
TTCTCCCTTCGGGAAGCGTGGCGCTTTCTCATAGCTCACGCTGTAGGTATCTCAGTTCGGTGTAGGTCGT
TCGCTCCAAGCTGGGCTGTGTGCACGAACCCCCCGTTCAGCCCGACCGCTGCGCCTTATCCGGTAACTAT
CGTCTTGAGTCCAACCCGGTAAGACACGACTTATCGCCACTGGCAGCAGCCACTGGTAACAGGATTAGCA
GAGCGAGGTATGTAGGCGGTGCTACAGAGTTCTTGAAGTGGTGGCCTAACTACGGCTACACTAGAAGGAC
AGTATTTGGTATCTGCGCTCTGCTGAAGCCAGTTACCTTCGGAAAAAGAGTTGGTAGCTCTTGATCCGGC
AAACAAACCACCGCTGGTAGCGGTGGTTTTTTTGTTTGCAAGCAGCAGATTACGCGCAGAAAAAAAGGAT
CTCAAGAAGATCCTTTGATCTTTTCTACGGGGTCTGACGCTCAGTGGAACGAAAACTCACGTTAAGGGAT
TTTGGTCATGAGATTATCAAAAAGGATCTTCACCTAGATCCTTTTAAATTAAAAATGAAGTTTTAAATCA
ATCTAAAGTATATATGAGTAAACTTGGTCTGACAGTTACCAATGCTTAATCAGTGAGGCACCTATCTCAG
CGATCTGTCTATTTCGTTCATCCATAGTTGCCTGACTCCCCGTCGTGTAGATAACTACGATACGGGAGGG
CTTACCATCTGGCCCCAGTGCTGCAATGATACCGCGAGACCCACGCTCACCGGCTCCAGATTTATCAGCA
ATAAACCAGCCAGCCGGAAGGGCCGAGCGCAGAAGTGGTCCTGCAACTTTATCCGCCTCCATCCAGTCTA
TTAATTGTTGCCGGGAAGCTAGAGTAAGTAGTTCGCCAGTTAATAGTTTGCGCAACGTTGTTGCCATTGC
TGCAGGCATCGTGGTGTCACGCTCGTCGTTTGGTATGGCTTCATTCAGCTCCGGTTCCCAACGATCAAGG
CGAGTTACATGATCCCCCATGTTGTGCAAAAAAGCGGTTAGCTCCTTCGGTCCTCCGATCGTTGTCAGAA
GTAAGTTGGCCGCAGTGTTATCACTCATGGTTATGGCAGCACTGCATAATTCTCTTACTGTCATGCCATC
CGTAAGATGCTTTTCTGTGACTGGTGAGTACTCAACCAAGTCATTCTGAGAATAGTGTATGCGGCGACCG
AGTTGCTCTTGCCCGGCGTCAACACGGGATAATACCGCGCCACATAGCAGAACTTTAAAAGTGCTCATCA
TTGGAAAACGTTCTTCGGGGCGAAAACTCTCAAGGATCTTACCGCTGTTGAGATCCAGTTCGATGTAACC
CACTCGTGCACCCAACTGATCTTCAGCATCTTTTACTTTCACCAGCGTTTCTGGGTGAGCAAAAACAGGA
AGGCAAAATGCCGCAAAAAAGGGAATAAGGGCGACACGGAAATGTTGAATACTCATACTCTTCCTTTTTC
AATATTATTGAAGCATTTATCAGGGTTATTGTCTCATGAGCGGATACATATTTGAATGTATTTAGAAAAA
TAAACAAATAGGGGTTCCGCGCACATTTCCCCGAAAAGTGCCACCTGACGTCTAAGAAACCATTATTATC
ATGACATTAACCTATAAAAATAGGCGTATCACGAGGCCCTTTCGTCTTCAAGAA
Features (pLannotate 1.2.2; 14 found; start..end, strand, type, name):
     10..38      +  promoter       tet promoter: E. coli promoter for tetracycline efflux protein gene
     86..378     +  CDS            TcR (fragment): tetracycline efflux protein; tet; confers resistance to tetracycline
    404..451     -  terminator     T7 terminator: transcription terminator for bacteriophage T7 RNA polymerase
    459..508     -  CDS            SET1 (fragment): solubility-enhancement tag derived from T7 phage gene 10B
    537..2569    -  CDS            gag-pol (fragment): Moloney murine leukemia virus Gag-Pol polyprotein; gag-pol; contains a read-through stop codon
   2626..2648    -  RBS            RBS: efficient ribosome binding site from bacteriophage T7 gene 10 (Olins and Rangwala, 1989)
   2680..2698    -  promoter       T7 promoter: promoter for bacteriophage T7 RNA polymerase
   2720..3620    +  CDS            TcR (fragment): tetracycline efflux protein; tet; confers resistance to tetracycline
   3862..4242    -  CDS            YPB1_ECOLX: Protein predicted: Swiss-Prot protein existence level 4. From Escherichia coli.
   4259..4450    +  CDS            rop: Rop protein, which maintains plasmids at low copy number; rop
   4552..4691    +  misc_feature   bom: basis of mobility region from pBR322
   4877..5465    -  rep_origin     ori: high-copy-number ColE1/pMB1/pBR322/pUC origin of replication
   5636..6496    -  CDS            AmpR: β-lactamase; bla; confers resistance to ampicillin, carbenicillin, and related antibiotics
   6497..6601    -  promoter       AmpR promoter: bla
