[The description below was written by a language model from this plasmid's Addgene catalogue record and pLannotate feature annotations shown in this document.]
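Description:
pET-hisM5RT is a bacterial expression plasmid built on the pET3c backbone for producing a His-tagged, thermostable variant of Moloney murine leukemia virus (M-MuLV) reverse transcriptase, called Mut5 RT, in E. coli. It is selected with ampicillin through a β-lactamase (AmpR) gene driven by its own bla promoter, and it replicates from a ColE1/pMB1-type origin. The feature table also shows the pBR322-derived rop gene and bom (basis of mobility) region. Rop normally moderates copy number, although the catalogue entry lists the plasmid as high copy. Two fragments of the tetracycline efflux gene, together with the tet promoter, flank the expression cassette. They are remnants of the pBR322 tet gene that the pET cassette interrupts, so tetracycline resistance is not expected to be functional.

The expression cassette lies on the reverse strand of the sequenced record. It consists of a T7 promoter, the efficient ribosome binding site from phage T7 gene 10, the roughly 2.1 kb insert, and a T7 terminator. The coding region is annotated as a fragment of the M-MuLV Gag-Pol polyprotein, consistent with the reverse transcriptase portion of pol. The N-terminal His-tag listed in the catalogue is not separately annotated, but there is space for it between the RBS and the start of the pol match. A short fragment annotated as a T7 gene 10B-derived solubility tag lies between the insert and the terminator; the record does not indicate whether it is translated, and it may simply be backbone sequence. Transcription depends on T7 RNA polymerase, so expression requires a host that supplies that enzyme. The His-tag allows affinity purification of the enzyme, and the associated publication describes a cost-effective single-cell RNA sequencing workflow, which suggests in-house production of reverse transcriptase for cDNA synthesis.
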