Addgene plasmid #216672: pET-hisM5RT
Purpose: Expresses his-tagged Mut5 reverse transcriptase in E. coli hosts
Depositing lab: Po-Min Chiang. Depositing organization: National Cheng Kung University. Publication: USPPAR is a cost-effective, scalable, and highly sensitive single-cell RNA sequencing workflow compatible with diverse specimens. Hsueh YW, Chiang PM. PLoS Biol. 2025 Dec 15;23(12):e3003537. doi: 10.1371/journal.pbio.3003537. eCollection 2025 Dec. PubMed 41396975.
Backbone
  Vector backbone: pET3c
  Backbone size w/o insert (bp): 4603
  Vector type: Bacterial Expression
Growth in bacteria
  Bacterial resistance: Ampicillin, 100 μg/mL
  Growth temperature: 37°C
  Growth strain: NEB Stable
  Copy number: High Copy
Gene/Insert
  Gene/Insert name: thermostable M-MuLV reverse transcriptase variants (alt name: Mut5 RT)
  Species: M-MuLV
  Insert size (bp): 2102
  Promoter: T7
  Tag / fusion protein: his-tag (N terminal on insert)
  Cloning method: Gibson Cloning
  Sequencing primers: 5′ T7 promoter; 3′ T7 terminator
Terms and licenses: Academic/Nonprofit Terms; Industry Terms: Not Available to Industry
How to cite: pET-hisM5RT was a gift from Po-Min Chiang (Addgene plasmid # 216672 ; http://n2t.net/addgene:216672 ; RRID:Addgene_216672)
